>Addgene plasmid #167622 | pKP1683 | addgene full sequence | sequence record 337261 | Addgene NGS Result
ATGATTATGACTTCAATGACCCTTGATTTACCTCGCCGCTTCCCCTGGCCGACGTTACTTTCGGTCGGAA
TTCATGGTGCTGTTGTGGCGGGTCTGCTCTATACCTCGGTACATCAGGTTATTGAACTACCTGCGCCTGC
GCAGCCGATTTCTGTCACGATGGTTACGCCTGCTGATCTCGAACCGCCACAAGCCGTTCAGCCGCCACCG
GAGCCGGTGGTAGAGCCAGAACCGGAACCTGAGCCGATCCCCGAACCGCCAAAAGAAGCACCGGTGGTCA
TTGAAAAGCCGAAGCCGAAACCTAAGCCAAAACCGAAGCCGGTGAAAAAGGTACAGGAGCAGCCAAAACG
CGATGTCAAACCCGTAGAGTCGCGTCCGGCATCACCGTTTGAAAATACGGCACCGGCACGCCTGACATCA
AGTACAGCAACGGCTGCAACCAGCAAGCCGGTTACCAGTGTGGCTTCAGGACCACGCGCATTAAGCCGTA
ATCAGCCGCAGTATCCGGCTCGAGCACAGGCATTGCGCATTGAAGGGCAGGTTAAAGTTAAATTTGACGT
TACGCCGGATGGTCGCGTGGATAACGTACAAATCCTCTCAGCCAAGCCTGCGAACATGTTTGAGCGTGAG
TGCAAAAATGCGATGCGCAGATGGCGTTATGAGCCGGGTAAGCCAGGCAGTGGGATTGTGGTGAATATCC
TGTTTAAAATTAACGGCACCACCGAAATTCAGTAAGCAGAAGCATGCAAGCTTGGCTGTTTTGGCGGATG
AGAGAAGATTTTCAGCCTGATACAGATTAAATCAGAACGCAGAAGCGGTCTGATAAAACAGAATTTGCCT
GGCGGCAGTAGCGCGGTGGTCCCACCTGACCCCATGCCGAACTCAGAAGTGAAACGCCGTAGCGCCGATG
GTAGTGTGGGGTCTCCCCATGCGAGAGTAGGGAACTGCCAGGCATCAAATAAAACGAAAGGCTCAGTCGA
AAGACTGGGCCTTTCGTTTTATCTGTTGTTTGTCGGTGAACGCTCTCCTGAGTAGGACAAATCCGCCGGG
AGCGGATTTGAACGTTGCGAAGCAACGGCCCGGAGGGTGGCGGGCAGGACGCCCGCCATAAACTGCCAGG
CATCAAATTAAGCAGAAGGCCATCCTGACGGATGGCCTTTTTGCGTTTCTACAAACTCTTTTGTTTATTT
TTCTAAATACATTCAAATATGTATCCGCTCATGAGACAATAACCCTGATAAATGCTTCAATAATATTGAA
AAAGGAAGAGTATGAGTATTCAACATTTCCGTGTCGCCCTTATTCCCTTTTTTGCGGCATTTTGCCTTCC
TGTTTTTGCTCACCCAGAAACGCTGGTGAAAGTAAAAGATGCTGAAGATCAGTTGGGTGCAGCAAACTAT
TAACTGGCGAACTACTTACTCTAGCTTCCCGGCAACAATTAATAGACTGGATGGAGGCGGATAAAGTTGC
AGGACCACTTCTGCGCTCGGCCCTTCCGGCTGGCTGGTTTATTGCTGATAAATCTGGAGCCGGTGAGCGT
GGGTCTCGCGGTATCATTGCAGCACTGGGGCCAGATGGTAAGCCCTCCCGTATCGTAGTTATCTACACGA
CGGGGAGTCAGGCAACTATGGATGAACGAAATAGACAGATCGCTGAGATAGGTGCCTCACTGATTAAGCA
TTGGTAACTGTCAGACCAAGTTTACTCATATATACTTTAGATTGATT
[125 nt withheld, positions 1728-1852]
C
[141 nt withheld, positions 1854-1994]
CCTTTGACGTTGGAGTCCACGTTCTTT
[37 nt withheld, positions 2022-2058]
ACCCTATCTCGGGCTATTCTTTTGATTTATAAGGGATTTTGCCGATTTCGGCCTATTGGTTAAAAAATGA
GCTGATTTAACAAAAATTTAACGCGAATTTTAACAAAATATTAACGTTTACAATTTAAAAGGATCTAGGT
GAAGATCCTTTTTGATAATCTCATGACCAAAATCCCTTAACGTGAGTTTTCGTTCCACTGAGCGTCAGAC
CCCGTAGAAAAGATCAAAGGATCTTCTTGAGATCCTTTTTTTCTGCGCGTAATCTGCTGCTTGCAAACAA
AAAAACCACCGCTACCAGCGGTGGTTTGTTTGCCGGATCAAGAGCTACCAACTCTTTTTCCGAAGGTAAC
TGGCTTCAGCAGAGCGCAGATACCAAATACTGTCCTTCTAGTGTAGCCGTAGTTAGGCCACCACTTCAAG
AACTCTGTAGCACCGCCTACATACCTCGCTCTGCTAATCCTGTTACCAGTCAGGCATTTGAGAAGCACAC
GGTCACACTGCTTCCGGTAGTCAATAAACCGGTAAACCAGCAATAGACATAAGCGGCTATTTAACGACCC
TGCCCTGAACCGACGACCGGGTCGAATTTGCTTTCGAATTTCTGCCATTCATCCGCTTATTATCACTTAT
TCAGGCGTAGCAACCAGGCGTTTAAGGGCACCAATAACTGCCTTAAAAAAATTACGCCCCGCCCTGCCAC
TCATCGCAGTACTGTTGTAATTCATTAAGCATTCTGCCGACATGGAAGCCATCACAAACGGCATGATGAA
CCTGAATCGCCAGCGGCATCAGCACCTTGTCGCCTTGCGTATAATATTTGCCCATGGTGAAAACGGGGGC
GAAGAAGTTGTCCATATTGGCCACGTTTAAATCAAAACTGGTGAAACTCACCCAGGGATTGGCTGAGACG
AAAAACATATTCTCAATAAACCCTTTAGGGAAATAGGCCAGGTTTTCACCGTAACACGCCACATCTTGCG
AATATATGTGTAGAAACTGCCGGAAATCGTCGTGGTATTCACTCCAGAGCGATGAAAACGTTTCAGTTTG
CTCATGGAAAACGGTGTAACAAGGGTGAACACTATCCCATATCACCAGCTCACCGTCTTTCATTGCCATA
CGGAATTCCGGATGAGCATTCATCAGGCGGGCAAGAATGTGAATAAAGGCCGGATAAAACTTGTGCTTAT
TTTTCTTTACGGTCTTTAAAAAGGCCGTAATATCCAGCTGAACGGTCTGGTTATAGGTACATTGAGCAAC
TGACTGAAATGCCTCAAAATGTTCTTTACGATGCCATTGGGATATATCAACGGTGGTATATCCAGTGATT
TTTTTCTCCATTTTAGCTTCCTTAGCTCCTGAAAATCTCGATAACTCAAAAAATACGCCCGGTAGTGATC
TTATTTCATTATGGTGAAAGTTGGAACCTCTTACGTGCCGATCAACGTCTCATTTTCGCCAAAAGTTGGC
CCAGGGCTTCCCGGTATCAACAGGGACACCAGGATTTATTTATTCTGCGAAGTGATCTTCCGTCACAGGT
ATTTATTCGGCGCAAAGTGCGTCGGGTGATGCTGCCAACTTACTGATTTAGTGTATGATGGTGTTTTTGA
GGTGCTCCAGTGGCTTCTGTTTCTATCAGCTGTCCCTCCTGTTCAGCTACTGACGGGGTGGTGCGTAACG
GCAAAAGCACCGCCGGACATCAGCGCTAGTAGCGGAGTGTATACTGGCTTACTATGTTGGCACTGATGAG
GGTGTCAGTGAAGTGCTTCATGTGGCAGGAGAAAAAAGGCTGCACCGGTGCGTCAGCAGAATATGTGATA
CAGGATATATTCCGCTTCCTCGCTCACTGACTCGCTACGCTCGGTCGTTCGACTGCGGCGAGCGGAAATG
GCTTACGAACGGGGCGGAGATTTCCTGGAAGATGCCAGGAAGATACTTAACAGGGAAGTGAGAGGGCCGC
GGCAAAGCCGTTTTTCCATAGGCTCCGCCCCCCTGACAAGCATCACGAAATCTGACGCTCAAATCAGTGG
TGGCGAAACCCGACAGGACTATAAAGATACCAGGCGTTTCCCCCTGGCGGCTCCCTCGTGCGCTCTCCTG
TTCCTGCCTTTCGGTTTACCGGTGTCATTCCGCTGTTATGGCCGCGTTTGTCTCATTCCACGCCTGACAC
TCAGTTCCGGGTAGGCAGTTCGCTCCAAGCTGGACTGTATGCACGAACCCCCCGTTCAGTCCGACCGCTG
CGCCTTATCCGGTAACTATCGTCTTGAGTCCAACCCGGAAAGACATGCAAAAGCACCACTGGCAGCAGCC
ACTGGTAATTGATTTAGAGGAGTTAGTCTTGAAGTCATGCGCCGGTTAAGGCTAAACTGAAAGGACAAGT
TTTGGTGACTGCGCTCCTCCAAGCCAGTTACCTCGGTTCAAAGAGTTGGTAGCTCAGAGAACCTTCGAAA
AACCGCCCTGCAAGGCGGTTTTTTCGTTTTCAGAGCAAGAGATTACGCGCAGACCAAAACGATCTCAAGA
AGATCATCTTATTAATCAGATAAAATATTTCTAGGCTCATGAGCCCGAAGTGGCGAGCCCGATCTTCCCC
ATCGGTGATGTCGGCGATATAGGCGCCAGCAACCGCACCTGTGGCGCCGGTGATGCCGGCCACGATGCGT
CCGGCGTAGAGGATCTGCTCATGTTTGACAGCTTATCATCGATTCAGCTTTTCAGCCGCCGCCAGAACGT
CGTCCGGCTGATGCCTAAATAATTCGCCGCTGCTGTTTTATCGCCATTAAATTTCTCCAGTGCCTGTTGT
GGTGTCAGTAAGCGTGGAGCGGGAGTTTTCGCCGACTCGCGCGCCAGTTCCGGCAGTAGCAGCTGCAAAA
ATTGCGGCGTTAAATCCGGCGTCGGTTCCACACTTAAAAATAGCGCCAGTCGCTCCATCATATTGCGCAG
TTCACGAATATTGCCCGGCCAGTCGTAGTGCACCAGCACGGTTTCGCTTGCCTGTAATCCCTGGCGTAAT
GCGGCAGAAAACGGGGTGGAGAGCGCCGCCAGAGACACTTTCAAAAAGCTTTCCGCCAGTGGCAGAATAT
CCGCCACCCGCTCGCGCAGTGGTGGCAATTGCAGACGCAAAATACTCAGCCGATAAAACAGGTCACGGCG
AAACTGCCCTTGCCGCATATCTTCTTCCAGATTGCAGTGAGTGGCGCTAATGACCCGCACATCCACCGGA
ACAGGCTGATGCCCGCCGACGCGGGTGACCTCTTTTTCTTCCAGCACCCGCAGCAGCCGGGTCTGCAACG
GCAGCGGCATTTCGCCAATCTCATCGAGAAACAGCGTACCTCCGTGGGCGATTTCAAACAGCCCGGCGCG
ACCGCCGCGTCGCGAGCCGGTAAACGCCCCTTCCTCATAGCCAAACAGTTCTGCTTCCAGCAGCGATTCG
GCAATCGCCCCGCAGTTGACTGCAACAAACGGATGCGACTTTTTGCCCTGTCGCGCATCGTGGCGGGCAA
AATATTCCCGATGAATCGCCTGGGCCGCCAGCTCTTTGCCCGTCCCCGTTTCCCCCTCAATCAACACCGC
TGCACTGGAGCGGGCATACAGCAAAATAGTCTGCCGTACTTGTTCCATCTGTGGTGATTGACCGAGCATA
TCGCCCAGCACGTAACGAGTTCTCAGGGCGTTGCGGGTGGCATCGTGAGTGTTATGGCGTAACGACATGC
GCGTCATATCCAGCGCATCGCTGAACGCCTGGCGCACGGTGGCGGCGGAATAGATAAAAATTCCGGTCAT
TCCGGCTTCTTCTGCCAGATCGGTAATCAGCCCCGCGCCGACCACCGCTTCGGTGCCGTTAGCTTTTAGC
TCGTTAATCTGCCCGCGTGCGTCTTCTTCGGTAATGTAGCTACGTTGATCGAGGCGCAAATTAAAGGTTT
TTTGAAACGCCACCAGTGCCGGAATAGTTTCCTGATAAGTGACAACGCCGATAGAAGAGGTGAGTTTTCC
GGCTTTTGCCAGTGCCTGTAACACATCGTAGCCGCTCGGTTTAATCAAAATAACTGGCACTGACAGGCGG
CTTTTCAGGTACGCGCCGTTAGATCCAGCGGCGATGATGGCGTCACAGCGTTCGTTTGCCAGTTTCTTGT
GGATGTAGGTCACCGCTTTTTCAAAGCCAAGCTGGATAGGGGTAATGTTCGCCAGGTGATCAAACTCGAG
GCTGATATCGCGAAACAGCTCGAACAGGCGCGTTACAGATACCGTCCAGATAACCGGTTTGTCGTCATTA
AGCCGTGGTGGATGTGCCATAGCGCACCGCAAAGTTAAGAAACCGAATATTGGGTTTAGTCTTGTTTCAT
AATTGTTGCAATGAAACGCGGTGAAACATTGCCTGAAACGTTAACTGAAACGCATATTTGCGGATTAGTT
CATGACTTTATCTCTAACAAATTGAAATTAAACATTTAATTTTATTAAGGCAATTGTGGCACACCCCTTG
CTTTGTCTTTATCAACGCAAATAACAAGTTGATAACAAGCTAGCGAATTCGAGCTCGGTACCCGGGGATC
CTCTAGAGTCGACCTGCAGGCATGCAGACCTGGTTTTTCTACTGAA
Features (pLannotate 1.2.2; 19 found; start..end, strand, type, name):
     16..732     +  CDS            tonB: TONB_ECOLI - Also known as exbA. Experimental evidence at protein level: Swiss-Prot protein existence level 1. Interacts with outer membrane receptor proteins that carry out high-affinity binding and energy dependent uptake into the periplasmic space of specific substrates such as cobalamin, and various iron compounds (such as iron dicitrate, enterochelin, aerobactin, etc.). In the absence of TonB these receptors bind their substrates but do not carry out active transport. TonB also interacts with some colicins and is involved in the energy-dependent, irreversible steps of bacteriophages phi 8
    837..952     +  ncRNA          5S rRNA: Accession: RF00001 - 5S ribosomal RNA
    956..1042    +  terminator     rrnB T1 terminator: Escherichia coli rrnB; transcription terminator T1 from the E. coli rrnB gene
   1134..1161    +  terminator     rrnB T2 terminator: transcription terminator T2 from the E. coli rrnB gene
   1180..1271    +  promoter       AmpR promoter: bla
   1272..1391    +  CDS            AmpR (fragment): β-lactamase; bla; confers resistance to ampicillin, carbenicillin, and related antibiotics
   1392..1686    +  CDS            bla(M) (fragment): β-lactamase lacking the signal sequence; bla(M); allows cytosolic expression of β-lactamase
   1729..2109    +  rep_origin     M13 ori (sequence partly withheld): M13 bacteriophage origin of replication; arrow indicates direction of (+) strand synthesis
   2295..2528    +  rep_origin     ori (fragment): high-copy-number ColE1/pMB1/pBR322/pUC origin of replication
   2740..3399    -  CDS            CmR: chloramphenicol acetyltransferase; cat; confers resistance to chloramphenicol
   3400..3502    -  promoter       cat promoter: promoter of the E. coli cat gene encoding chloramphenicol acetyltransferase
   3623..3766    +  mobile_element IS1 (fragment): prokaryotic transposable element IS1
   3768..3789    +  misc_feature   bom (fragment): basis of mobility region from pBR322
   3888..3943    -  rep_origin     RSF ori (fragment): Plasmids containing the RSF 1030 origin of replication can be propagated in E. coli cells that contain additional plasmids with compatible origins.
   4031..4576    -  rep_origin     p15A ori: Plasmids containing the medium-copy-number p15A origin of replication can be propagated in E. coli cells that contain a second plasmid with the ColE1 origin.
   4613..4733    -  CDS            TcR (fragment): tetracycline efflux protein; tet; confers resistance to tetracycline
   4743..4762    +  promoter       tet promoter (fragment): E. coli promoter for tetracycline efflux protein gene
   4765..6348    -  CDS            prpR: PRPR_ECOLI - Also known as yahP. Experimental evidence at protein level: Swiss-Prot protein existence level 1. Involved in the transcriptional regulation of the propionate catabolism operon. From Escherichia coli (strain K12).
   6583..6634    +  misc_feature   MCS (fragment): pUC18/19 multiple cloning site
