[The description below was written by a language model from this plasmid's Addgene catalogue record and pLannotate feature annotations shown in this document.]
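Description:
pKP1683 is a bacterial expression plasmid built on the pPro33 backbone that produces an Escherichia coli TonB variant carrying two substitutions, C18G and V206C. It derives from a parent plasmid in the same collection, pKP1362. The 6,654 nt sequence record carries an intact p15A origin of replication, which is compatible with ColE1-type plasmids. Only fragments of ColE1/pUC and RSF origins are annotated, so the catalogue's "high copy" label sits somewhat at odds with the medium-copy origin that appears functional. Selection is by chloramphenicol, through a complete cat gene under its own promoter. The β-lactamase and tetracycline resistance sequences are present only as fragments and should not be treated as usable markers. An M13 origin and remnants of IS1 and bom are also detected as backbone leftovers.

The tonB coding sequence lies just downstream of a pUC-type polylinker fragment and is followed by a 5S rRNA segment and the rrnB T1 and T2 terminators. Upstream and divergently oriented is prpR, the regulator of the propionate catabolism operon. In pPro-series vectors this supports propionate-inducible, titratable expression, although the feature table does not annotate the promoter itself. The depositor notes that TonB translation begins at the third ATG of the open reading frame, and the mutation numbering follows that start, so automated ORF calls may add extra N-terminal residues.

Replacing the residue 18 cysteine and introducing a cysteine at position 206 yields a TonB suited to cysteine-based crosslinking. This fits the associated work mapping in vivo contact sites between TonB and the outer membrane transporter FepA, though the record states the purpose only as expressing this variant.
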