Addgene plasmid #167622: pKP1683
Purpose: Express TonB C18G, V206C.
Depositing lab: Kathleen Postle. Depositing organization: Pennsylvania State University. Publication: Identification of New In Vivo TonB-FepA Rendezvous Sites. Postle K, Kho K, Gresock M, Ghosh J, Larsen R. bioRxiv 2021.12.08.471779 10.1101/2021.12.08.471779.
Backbone
  Vector backbone: pPro33
  Vector type: Bacterial Expression
Growth in bacteria
  Bacterial resistance: Chloramphenicol, 25 μg/mL
  Growth temperature: 37°C
  Growth strain: DH5alpha
  Copy number: High Copy
Gene/Insert
  Gene/Insert name: tonB C18G, V206C
  Species: Escherichia coli
  Mutation: tonB with C18G, V206C mutations
  Cloning method: Restriction Enzyme; 5′ cloning site Unknown (unknown if destroyed)
Terms and licenses: Academic/Nonprofit Terms; Industry Terms: Not Available to Industry
Depositor comments: Parent plasmid is pKP1362 in this collection. Please note that some Genbank listings and Snapgene's ORF recognition software may add additional amino acids to the TonB ORF. Postle and Skare, 1988, PMID: 2839513 demonstrated that the first two Met residues of the open reading frame are not translated and that TonB starts with the third ATG codon. The mutations listed above are numbered based on the functional starting codon.
How to cite: pKP1683 was a gift from Kathleen Postle (Addgene plasmid # 167622 ; http://n2t.net/addgene:167622 ; RRID:Addgene_167622)
